Addgene plasmid #88842: RHPMP190 (pLifeAct tagRFP-T)
Purpose: Localization by Fluorescence microscopy of lifeAct fused to tagRFP-T
Depositing lab: Ricardo Henriques. Depositing organization: University College London.
Backbone
  Vector backbone: mEos4b-Lifeact Plasmid #54813
  Vector type: Mammalian Expression
  Selectable markers: Neomycin (select with G418)
Growth in bacteria
  Bacterial resistance: Kanamycin, 50 μg/mL
  Growth temperature: 37°C
  Growth strain: DH5alpha
  Copy number: High Copy
Gene/Insert
  Gene/Insert name: LifeAct
  Promoter: CMV
  Tag / fusion protein: tagRFP-T (C terminal on insert)
  Cloning method: Restriction Enzyme; 5′ cloning site BamHI (not destroyed); 3′ cloning site NotI (not destroyed)
  Sequencing primers: 5′ CMV-F
Terms and licenses: Academic/Nonprofit Terms; Industry Terms: Not Available to Industry
Depositor comments: The TagRFP-T in this plasmid contains S162T compared to TagRFP. It does not contain the C-terminal GMDELYK described in Shaner et al., 2008.
How to cite: RHPMP190 (pLifeAct tagRFP-T) was a gift from Ricardo Henriques (Addgene plasmid # 88842 ; http://n2t.net/addgene:88842 ; RRID:Addgene_88842)
