[The description below was written by a language model from this plasmid's Addgene catalogue record and pLannotate feature annotations shown in this document.]
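Description:
RHPMP190 (pLifeAct tagRFP-T) is a 4.8 kb mammalian expression plasmid derived from an mEos4b-Lifeact backbone, in which the original fluorescent protein has been exchanged for TagRFP-T using BamHI and NotI sites that remain intact. It has the familiar layout of N1-type fluorescent protein vectors. A high-copy ColE1/pUC origin supports propagation in E. coli, and an f1 origin is also present. A single Tn5 aminoglycoside phosphotransferase gene (NeoR/KanR) is driven by tandem bacterial (bla) and SV40 early promoters and terminated by the HSV TK polyadenylation signal. This gene gives kanamycin resistance in bacteria and G418 resistance in transfected mammalian cells.

The expression cassette uses the human CMV immediate-early enhancer and promoter to drive LifeAct, a short F-actin-binding peptide annotated here as a fragment of the N-terminal region of yeast ABP140. LifeAct is fused at its C terminus to TagRFP-T, and the transcript ends at the SV40 poly(A) signal. According to the depositor, this TagRFP-T differs from TagRFP by the S162T substitution and lacks the C-terminal GMDELYK extension reported for the published version. The annotation software therefore labels the reporter simply as a TagRFP fragment. Several other short fragment annotations (SV40 large T antigen, ble, bGH poly(A)) appear to be partial matches to backbone sequence rather than functional elements.

The construct is intended for labelling filamentous actin with a red fluorescent marker. This allows the actin cytoskeleton to be localised by fluorescence microscopy in transiently transfected or G418-selected mammalian cells.
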