Features (pLannotate 1.2.2; 15 found; start..end, strand, type, name):
     61..364     +  enhancer       CMV enhancer: human cytomegalovirus immediate early enhancer
    365..568     +  promoter       CMV promoter: human cytomegalovirus (CMV) immediate early promoter
    591..634     +  misc_feature   MCS (fragment): multiple cloning site
    639..710     +  CDS            ABP140 (fragment): AB140_YEAST - Also known as TRM140. Experimental evidence at protein level: Swiss-Prot protein existence level 1. S-adenosyl-L-methionine-dependent methyltransferase that mediates N(3)-methylcytidine modification of residue 32 of the tRNA anticodon loop of tRNA(Thr) and tRNA(Ser). Binds F-actin and shows weak F-actin cross-linking activity. From Saccharomyces cerevisiae (strain ATCC 204508 / S288c) (Baker's yeast).
    717..1428    +  CDS            TagRFP (fragment): monomeric derivative of red fluorescent protein from Entacmaea quadricolor (Merzlyak et al., 2007) mammalian codon-optimized
   1447..1530    +  CDS            large T antigen (fragment): large T antigen from SV40 (simian virus 40)
   1553..1674    +  polyA_signal   SV40 poly(A) signal: SV40 polyadenylation signal
   1708..2136    -  rep_origin     f1 ori (sequence partly withheld): f1 bacteriophage origin of replication; arrow indicates direction of (+) strand synthesis
   2163..2267    +  promoter       AmpR promoter: bla
   2269..2626    +  promoter       SV40 promoter: SV40 enhancer and early promoter
   2661..3455    +  CDS            NeoR/KanR: aminoglycoside phosphotransferase from Tn5; aph(3')-II (or nptII); confers resistance to neomycin, kanamycin, and G418 (Geneticin®)
   3476..3628    +  CDS            ble (fragment): BLE_KLEPN - Experimental evidence at protein level: Swiss-Prot protein existence level 1. Binding protein with a strong affinity to the bleomycin family of antibiotics. Binds to CL990; an antimitotic-antibiotic compound. From Klebsiella pneumoniae.
   3687..3734    +  polyA_signal   HSV TK poly(A) signal: herpes simplex virus thymidine kinase polyadenylation signal (Cole and Stacy, 1985)
   3825..3841    -  polyA_signal   bGH poly(A) signal (fragment): bovine growth hormone polyadenylation signal
   4063..4651    +  rep_origin     ori: high-copy-number ColE1/pMB1/pBR322/pUC origin of replication
>Addgene plasmid #88842 | RHPMP190 (pLifeAct tagRFP-T) | addgene full sequence | sequence record 177512 | Addgene NGS Result
TAGTTATTAATAGTAATCAATTACGGGGTCATTAGTTCATAGCCCATATATGGAGTTCCGCGTTACATAA
CTTACGGTAAATGGCCCGCCTGGCTGACCGCCCAACGACCCCCGCCCATTGACGTCAATAATGACGTATG
TTCCCATAGTAACGCCAATAGGGACTTTCCATTGACGTCAATGGGTGGAGTATTTACGGTAAACTGCCCA
CTTGGCAGTACATCAAGTGTATCATATGCCAAGTACGCCCCCTATTGACGTCAATGACGGTAAATGGCCC
GCCTGGCATTATGCCCAGTACATGACCTTATGGGACTTTCCTACTTGGCAGTACATCTACGTATTAGTCA
TCGCTATTACCATGGTGATGCGGTTTTGGCAGTACATCAATGGGCGTGGATAGCGGTTTGACTCACGGGG
ATTTCCAAGTCTCCACCCCATTGACGTCAATGGGAGTTTGTTTTGGCACCAAAATCAACGGGACTTTCCA
AAATGTCGTAACAACTCCGCCCCATTGACGCAAATGGGCGGTAGGCGTGTACGGTGGGAGGTCTATATAA
GCAGAGCTGGTTTAGTGAACCGTCAGATCCGCTAGCGCTACCGGACTCAGATCTCGAGCTCAAGCTTCGA
ATTCCACCATGGGCGTGGCCGACCTGATCAAGAAGTTCGAGAGCATCAGCAAGGAGGAGGGGGATCCACC
GGTCGCCACCATGGTGATGGTGTCTAAGGGCGAAGAGCTGATTAAGGAGAACATGCACATGAAGCTGTAC
ATGGAGGGCACCGTGAACAACCACCACTTCAAGTGCACATCCGAGGGCGAAGGCAAGCCCTACGAGGGCA
CCCAGACCATGAGAATCAAGGTGGTCGAGGGCGGCCCTCTCCCCTTCGCCTTCGACATCCTGGCTACCAG
CTTCATGTACGGCAGCAGAACCTTCATCAACCACACCCAGGGCATCCCCGACTTCTTTAAGCAGTCCTTC
CCTGAGGGCTTCACATGGGAGAGAGTCACCACATACGAAGACGGGGGCGTGCTGACCGCTACCCAGGACA
CCAGCCTCCAGGACGGCTGCCTCATCTACAACGTCAAGATCAGAGGGGTGAACTTCCCATCCAACGGCCC
TGTGATGCAGAAGAAAACACTCGGCTGGGAGGCCAACACCGAGATGCTGTACCCCGCTGACGGCGGCCTG
GAAGGCAGAACCGACATGGCCCTGAAGCTCGTGGGCGGGGGCCACCTGATCTGCAACTTCAAGACCACAT
ACAGATCCAAGAAACCCGCTAAGAACCTCAAGATGCCCGGCGTCTACTATGTGGACCACAGACTGGAAAG
AATCAAGGAGGCCGACAAAGAGACCTACGTCGAGCAGCACGAGGTGGCTGTGGCCAGATACTGCGACCTC
CCTAGCAAACTGGGGCACAAACTTAATTAAAGCGGCCGCGACTCTAGATCATAATCAGCCATACCACATT
TGTAGAGGTTTTACTTGCTTTAAAAAACCTCCCACACCTCCCCCTGAACCTGAAACATAAAATGAATGCA
ATTGTTGTTGTTAACTTGTTTATTGCAGCTTATAATGGTTACAAATAAAGCAATAGCATCACAAATTTCA
CAAATAAAGCATTTTTTTCACTGCATTCTAGTTGTGGTTTGTCCAAACTCATCAATGTATCTTAAGGCGT
AAATTGTAAGCGTTAATATTTTGTTAAAATTCGCGTTAAATTTTTGTTAAATCAGCTCATTTTTTAACCA
ATAGGCCGAAATCGGCAAAATCCCTTATAAATCAAAAGAATAGACCGAGATAGGGT
[37 nt withheld, positions 1807-1843]
AAAGAACGTGGACTCCAACGTCAAAGG
[49 nt withheld, positions 1871-1919]
T
[91 nt withheld, positions 1921-2011]
G
[124 nt withheld, positions 2013-2136]
CAGGTGGCACTTTTCGGGGAAATGTGCGCGGAACCCCTATTTGTTTATTTTTCTAAATACATTCAAATAT
GTATCCGCTCATGAGACAATAACCCTGATAAATGCTTCAATAATATTGAAAAAGGAAGAGTCCTGAGGCG
GAAAGAACCAGCTGTGGAATGTGTGTCAGTTAGGGTGTGGAAAGTCCCCAGGCTCCCCAGCAGGCAGAAG
TATGCAAAGCATGCATCTCAATTAGTCAGCAACCAGGTGTGGAAAGTCCCCAGGCTCCCCAGCAGGCAGA
AGTATGCAAAGCATGCATCTCAATTAGTCAGCAACCATAGTCCCGCCCCTAACTCCGCCCATCCCGCCCC
TAACTCCGCCCAGTTCCGCCCATTCTCCGCCCCATGGCTGACTAATTTTTTTTATTTATGCAGAGGCCGA
GGCCGCCTCGGCCTCTGAGCTATTCCAGAAGTAGTGAGGAGGCTTTTTTGGAGGCCTAGGCTTTTGCAAA
GATCGATCAAGAGACAGGATGAGGATCGTTTCGCATGATTGAACAAGATGGATTGCACGCAGGTTCTCCG
GCCGCTTGGGTGGAGAGGCTATTCGGCTATGACTGGGCACAACAGACAATCGGCTGCTCTGATGCCGCCG
TGTTCCGGCTGTCAGCGCAGGGGCGCCCGGTTCTTTTTGTCAAGACCGACCTGTCCGGTGCCCTGAATGA
ACTGCAAGACGAGGCAGCGCGGCTATCGTGGCTGGCCACGACGGGCGTTCCTTGCGCAGCTGTGCTCGAC
GTTGTCACTGAAGCGGGAAGGGACTGGCTGCTATTGGGCGAAGTGCCGGGGCAGGATCTCCTGTCATCTC
ACCTTGCTCCTGCCGAGAAAGTATCCATCATGGCTGATGCAATGCGGCGGCTGCATACGCTTGATCCGGC
TACCTGCCCATTCGACCACCAAGCGAAACATCGCATCGAGCGAGCACGTACTCGGATGGAAGCCGGTCTT
GTCGATCAGGATGATCTGGACGAAGAGCATCAGGGGCTCGCGCCAGCCGAACTGTTCGCCAGGCTCAAGG
CGAGCATGCCCGACGGCGAGGATCTCGTCGTGACCCATGGCGATGCCTGCTTGCCGAATATCATGGTGGA
AAATGGCCGCTTTTCTGGATTCATCGACTGTGGCCGGCTGGGTGTGGCGGACCGCTATCAGGACATAGCG
TTGGCTACCCGTGATATTGCTGAAGAGCTTGGCGGCGAATGGGCTGACCGCTTCCTCGTGCTTTACGGTA
TCGCCGCTCCCGATTCGCAGCGCATCGCCTTCTATCGCCTTCTTGACGAGTTCTTCTGAGCGGGACTCTG
GGGTTCGAAATGACCGACCAAGCGACGCCCAACCTGCCATCACGAGATTTCGATTCCACCGCCGCCTTCT
ATGAAAGGTTGGGCTTCGGAATCGTTTTCCGGGACGCCGGCTGGATGATCCTCCAGCGCGGGGATCTCAT
GCTGGAGTTCTTCGCCCACCCTAGGGGGAGGCTAACTGAAACACGGAAGGAGACAATACCGGAAGGAACC
CGCGCTATGACGGCAATAAAAAGACAGAATAAAACGCACGGTGTTGGGTCGTTTGTTCATAAACGCGGGG
TTCGGTCCCAGGGCTGGCACTCTGTCGATACCCCACCGAGACCCCATTGGGGCCAATACGCCCGCGTTTC
TTCCTTTTCCCCACCCCACCCCCCAAGTTCGGGTGAAGGCCCAGGGCTCGCAGCCAACGTCGGGGCGGCA
GGCCCTGCCATAGCCTCAGGTTACTCATATATACTTTAGATTGATTTAAAACTTCATTTTTAATTTAAAA
GGATCTAGGTGAAGATCCTTTTTGATAATCTCATGACCAAAATCCCTTAACGTGAGTTTTCGTTCCACTG
AGCGTCAGACCCCGTAGAAAAGATCAAAGGATCTTCTTGAGATCCTTTTTTTCTGCGCGTAATCTGCTGC
TTGCAAACAAAAAAACCACCGCTACCAGCGGTGGTTTGTTTGCCGGATCAAGAGCTACCAACTCTTTTTC
CGAAGGTAACTGGCTTCAGCAGAGCGCAGATACCAAATACTGTTCTTCTAGTGTAGCCGTAGTTAGGCCA
CCACTTCAAGAACTCTGTAGCACCGCCTACATACCTCGCTCTGCTAATCCTGTTACCAGTGGCTGCTGCC
AGTGGCGATAAGTCGTGTCTTACCGGGTTGGACTCAAGACGATAGTTACCGGATAAGGCGCAGCGGTCGG
GCTGAACGGGGGGTTCGTGCACACAGCCCAGCTTGGAGCGAACGACCTACACCGAACTGAGATACCTACA
GCGTGAGCTATGAGAAAGCGCCACGCTTCCCGAAGGGAGAAAGGCGGACAGGTATCCGGTAAGCGGCAGG
GTCGGAACAGGAGAGCGCACGAGGGAGCTTCCAGGGGGAAACGCCTGGTATCTTTATAGTCCTGTCGGGT
TTCGCCACCTCTGACTTGAGCGTCGATTTTTGTGATGCTCGTCAGGGGGGCGGAGCCTATGGAAAAACGC
CAGCAACGCGGCCTTTTTACGGTTCCTGGCCTTTTGCTGGCCTTTTGCTCACATGTTCTTTCCTGCGTTA
TCCCCTGATTCTGTGGATAACCGTATTACCGCCATGCAT
